>Addgene plasmid #250114 | pGEX-MUPP1-PDZ-12 | addgene full sequence | sequence record 498114 | Addgene NGS Result
ATGTTCTTTCCTGCGTTATCCCCTGATTCTGTGGATAACCGTATTACCGCCTTTGAGTGAGCTGATACCG
CTCGCCGCAGCCGAACGACCGAGCGCAGCGAGTCAGTGAGCGAGGAAGCGGAAGAGCGCCTGATGCGGTA
TTTTCTCCTTACGCATCTGTGCGGTATTTCACACCGCATAAATTCCGACACCATCGAATGGCGCAAAACC
TTTCGCGGTATGGCATGATAGCGCCCGGAAGAGAGTCAATTCAGGGTGGTGAATGTGAAACCAGTAACGT
TATACGATGTCGCAGAGTATGCCGGTGTCTCTTATCAGACCGTTTCCCGCGTGGTGAACCAGGCCAGCCA
CGTTTCTGCGAAAACGCGGGAAAAAGTGGAAGCGGCGATGGCGGAGCTGAATTACATTCCCAACCGCGTG
GCACAACAACTGGCGGGCAAACAGTCGTTGCTGATTGGCGTTGCCACCTCCAGTCTGGCCCTGCACGCGC
CGTCGCAAATTGTCGCGGCGATTAAATCTCGCGCCGATCAACTGGGTGCCAGCGTGGTGGTGTCGATGGT
AGAACGAAGCGGCGTCGAAGCCTGTAAAGCGGCGGTGCACAATCTTCTCGCGCAACGCGTCAGTGGGCTG
ATCATTAACTATCCGCTGGATGACCAGGATGCCATTGCTGTGGAAGCTGCCTGCACTAATGTTCCGGCGT
TATTTCTTGATGTCTCTGACCAGACACCCATCAACAGTATTATTTTCTCCCATGAAGACGGTACGCGACT
GGGCGTGGAGCATCTGGTCGCATTGGGTCACCAGCAAATCGCGCTGTTAGCGGGCCCATTAAGTTCTGTC
TCGGCGCGTCTGCGTCTGGCTGGCTGGCATAAATATCTCACTCGCAATCAAATTCAGCCGATAGCGGAAC
GGGAAGGCGACTGGAGTGCCATGTCCGGTTTTCAACAAACCATGCAAATGCTGAATGAGGGCATCGTTCC
CACTGCGATGCTGGTTGCCAACGATCAGATGGCGCTGGGCGCAATGCGCGCCATTACCGAGTCCGGGCTG
CGCGTTGGTGCGGATATCTCGGTAGTGGGATACGACGATACCGAAGACAGCTCATGTTATATCCCGCCGT
TAACCACCATCAAACAGGATTTTCGCCTGCTGGGGCAAACCAGCGTGGACCGCTTGCTGCAACTCTCTCA
GGGCCAGGCGGTGAAGGGCAATCAGCTGTTGCCCGTCTCACTGGTGAAAAGAAAAACCACCCTGGCGCCC
AATACGCAAACCGCCTCTCCCCGCGCGTTGGCCGATTCATTAATGCAGCTGGCACGACAGGTTTCCCGAC
TGGAAAGCGGGCAGTGAGCGCAACGCAATTAATGTAAGTTAGCTCACTCATTAGGCACCCCAGGCTTTAC
ACTTTATGCTTCCGGCTCGTATGTTGTGTGGAATTGTGAGCGGATAACAATTTCACACAGGAAACAGCTA
TGACCATGATTACGGATTCACTGGCCGTCGTTTTACAACGTCGTGACTGGGAAAACCCTGGCGTTACCCA
ACTTAATCGCCTTGCAGCACATCCCCCTTTCGCCAGCTGGCGTAATAGCGAAGAGGCCCGCACCGATCGC
CCTTCCCAACAGTTGCGCAGCCTGAATGGCGAATGGCGCTTTGCCTGGTTTCCGGCACCAGAAGCGGTGC
CGGAAAGCTGGCTGGAGTGCGATCTTCCTGAGGCCGATACTGTCGTCGTCCCCTCAAACTGGCAGATGCA
CGGTTACGATGCGCCCATCTACACCAACGTGACCTATCCCATTACGGTCAATCCGCCGTTTGTTCCCACG
GAGAATCCGACGGGTTGTTACTCGCTCACATTTAATGTTGATGAAAGCTGGCTACAGGAAGGCCAGACGC
GAATTATTTTTGATGGCGTTGGAATTAGCTTATCGACTGCACGGTGCACCAATGCTTCTGGCGTCAGGCA
GCCATCGGAAGCTGTGGTATGGCTGTGCAGGTCGTAAATCACTGCATAATTCGTGTCGCTCAAGGCGCAC
TCCCGTTCTGGATAATGTTTTTTGCGCCGACATCATAACGGTTCTGGCAAATATTCTGAAATGAGCTGTT
GACAATTAATCATCGGCTCGTATAATGTGTGGAATTGTGAGCGGATAACAATTTCACACAGGAAACAGTA
TTCATGTCCCCTATACTAGGTTATTGGAAAATTAAGGGCCTTGTGCAACCCACTCGACTTCTTTTGGAAT
ATCTTGAAGAAAAATATGAAGAGCATTTGTATGAGCGCGATGAAGGTGATAAATGGCGAAACAAAAAGTT
TGAATTGGGTTTGGAGTTTCCCAATCTTCCTTATTATATTGATGGTGATGTTAAATTAACACAGTCTATG
GCCATCATACGTTATATAGCTGACAAGCACAACATGTTGGGTGGTTGTCCAAAAGAGCGTGCAGAGATTT
CAATGCTTGAAGGAGCGGTTTTGGATATTAGATACGGTGTTTCGAGAATTGCATATAGTAAAGACTTTGA
AACTCTCAAAGTTGATTTTCTTAGCAAGCTACCTGAAATGCTGAAAATGTTCGAAGATCGTTTATGTCAT
AAAACATATTTAAATGGTGATCATGTAACCCATCCTGACTTCATGTTGTATGACGCTCTTGATGTTGTTT
TATACATGGACCCAATGTGCCTGGATGCGTTCCCAAAATTAGTTTGTTTTAAAAAACGTATTGAAGCTAT
CCCACAAATTGATAAGTACTTGAAATCCAGCAAGTATATAGCATGGCCTTTGCAGGGCTGGCAAGCCACG
TTTGGTGGTGGCGACCATCCTCCAAAATCGGATCTGGTTCCGCGTGGATCCACAGTTGAAATCAAAAAAG
GTCCAGCTGATAGCTTAGGTCTGAGTATCGCGGGTGGCGTTGGTAGTCCACTGGGCGACGTTCCAATCTT
TATTGCTATGATGCATCCTAATGGTGTTGCAGCGCAGACACAGAAACTCCGAGTGGGCGATCGTATTGTG
ACCATTTGCGGTACAAGCACGGATGGCATGACGCATACCCAGGCCGTTAATCTGATGAAAAATGCCTCAG
GCTCTATCGAAGTGCAGGTTGTGGCTGGCGGTCTCGAGCGGCCGCATCGTGACTGACTGACGATCTGCCT
CGCGCGTTTCGGTGATGACGGTGAAAACCTCTGACACATGCAGCTCCCGGAGACGGTCACAGCTTGTCTG
TAAGCGGATGCCGGGAGCAGACAAGCCCGTCAGGGCGCGTCAGCGGGTGTTGGCGGGTGTCGGGGCGCAG
CCATGACCCAGTCACGTAGCGATAGCGGAGTGTATAATTCTTGAAGACGAAAGGGCCTCGTGATACGCCT
ATTTTTATAGGTTAATGTCATGATAATAATGGTTTCTTAGACGTCAGGTGGCACTTTTCGGGGAAATGTG
CGCGGAACCCCTATTTGTTTATTTTTCTAAATACATTCAAATATGTATCCGCTCATGAGACAATAACCCT
GATAAATGCTTCAATAATATTGAAAAAGGAAGAGTATGAGTATTCAACATTTCCGTGTCGCCCTTATTCC
CTTTTTTGCGGCATTTTGCCTTCCTGTTTTTGCTCACCCAGAAACGCTGGTGAAAGTAAAAGATGCTGAA
GATCAGTTGGGTGCACGAGTGGGTTACATCGAACTGGATCTCAACAGCGGTAAGATCCTTGAGAGTTTTC
GCCCCGAAGAACGTTTTCCAATGATGAGCACTTTTAAAGTTCTGCTATGTGGCGCGGTATTATCCCGTGT
TGACGCCGGGCAAGAGCAACTCGGTCGCCGCATACACTATTCTCAGAATGACTTGGTTGAGTACTCACCA
GTCACAGAAAAGCATCTTACGGATGGCATGACAGTAAGAGAATTATGCAGTGCTGCCATAACCATGAGTG
ATAACACTGCGGCCAACTTACTTCTGACAACGATCGGAGGACCGAAGGAGCTAACCGCTTTTTTGCACAA
CATGGGGGATCATGTAACTCGCCTTGATCGTTGGGAACCGGAGCTGAATGAAGCCATACCAAACGACGAG
CGTGACACCACGATGCCTGCAGCAATGGCAACAACGTTGCGCAAACTATTAACTGGCGAACTACTTACTC
TAGCTTCCCGGCAACAATTAATAGACTGGATGGAGGCGGATAAAGTTGCAGGACCACTTCTGCGCTCGGC
CCTTCCGGCTGGCTGGTTTATTGCTGATAAATCTGGAGCCGGTGAGCGTGGGTCTCGCGGTATCATTGCA
GCACTGGGGCCAGATGGTAAGCCCTCCCGTATCGTAGTTATCTACACGACGGGGAGTCAGGCAACTATGG
ATGAACGAAATAGACAGATCGCTGAGATAGGTGCCTCACTGATTAAGCATTGGTAACTGTCAGACCAAGT
TTACTCATATATACTTTAGATTGATTTAAAACTTCATTTTTAATTTAAAAGGATCTAGGTGAAGATCCTT
TTTGATAATCTCATGACCAAAATCCCTTAACGTGAGTTTTCGTTCCACTGAGCGTCAGACCCCGTAGAAA
AGATCAAAGGATCTTCTTGAGATCCTTTTTTTCTGCGCGTAATCTGCTGCTTGCAAACAAAAAAACCACC
GCTACCAGCGGTGGTTTGTTTGCCGGATCAAGAGCTACCAACTCTTTTTCCGAAGGTAACTGGCTTCAGC
AGAGCGCAGATACCAAATACTGTCCTTCTAGTGTAGCCGTAGTTAGGCCACCACTTCAAGAACTCTGTAG
CACCGCCTACATACCTCGCTCTGCTAATCCTGTTACCAGTGGCTGCTGCCAGTGGCGATAAGTCGTGTCT
TACCGGGTTGGACTCAAGACGATAGTTACCGGATAAGGCGCAGCGGTCGGGCTGAACGGGGGGTTCGTGC
ACACAGCCCAGCTTGGAGCGAACGACCTACACCGAACTGAGATACCTACAGCGTGAGCTATGAGAAAGCG
CCACGCTTCCCGAAGGGAGAAAGGCGGACAGGTATCCGGTAAGCGGCAGGGTCGGAACAGGAGAGCGCAC
GAGGGAGCTTCCAGGGGGAAACGCCTGGTATCTTTATAGTCCTGTCGGGTTTCGCCACCTCTGACTTGAG
CGTCGATTTTTGTGATGCTCGTCAGGGGGGCGGAGCCTATGGAAAAACGCCAGCAACGCGGCCTTTTTAC
GGTTCCTGGCCTTTTGCTGGCCTTTTGCTCAC
Features (pLannotate 1.2.2; 18 found; start..end, strand, type, name):
      1..124     +  rep_origin     RSF ori (fragment): Plasmids containing the RSF 1030 origin of replication can be propagated in E. coli cells that contain additional plasmids with compatible origins.
    129..180     -  misc_feature   bom (fragment): basis of mobility region from pBR322
    187..264     +  promoter       lacI promoter: lacI
    265..1347    +  CDS            lacI: lac repressor; lacI; The lac repressor binds to the lac operator to inhibit transcription in E. coli. This inhibition can be relieved by adding lactose or isopropyl-β-D-thiogalactopyranoside (IPTG).
   1360..1381    +  protein_bind   CAP binding site: CAP binding activates transcription in the presence of cAMP. E. coli catabolite activator protein
   1396..1426    +  promoter       lac promoter: promoter for the E. coli lac operon
   1434..1450    +  protein_bind   lac operator: The lac repressor binds to the lac operator to inhibit transcription in E. coli. This inhibition can be relieved by adding lactose or isopropyl-β-D-thiogalactopyranoside (IPTG). lac repressor encoded by lacI
   1470..1643    +  CDS            lacZα: LacZα fragment of β-galactosidase; lacZ fragment
   1907..2023    -  CDS            yciV (fragment): RNAAM_ECOLI - Also known as trpH From Escherichia coli (strain K12).
   2099..2127    +  promoter       tac promoter: strong E. coli promoter; hybrid between the trp and lac UV5 promoters
   2135..2151    +  protein_bind   lac operator: The lac repressor binds to the lac operator to inhibit transcription in E. coli. This inhibition can be relieved by adding lactose or isopropyl-β-D-thiogalactopyranoside (IPTG). lac repressor encoded by lacI
   2174..2827    +  CDS            GST26_SCHJA: Experimental evidence at protein level: Swiss-Prot protein existence level 1. GST isoenzymes appear to play a central role in the parasite detoxification system. Other functions are also suspected including a role in increasing the solubility of haematin in the parasite gut. From Schistosoma japonicum (Blood fluke).
   2780..3106    +  CDS            Patj (fragment): INADL_MOUSE - Also known as Cipp From Mus musculus (Mouse).
   3145..3184    +  CDS            rop (fragment): Rop protein, which maintains plasmids at low copy number; rop
   3286..3326    +  misc_feature   bom (fragment): basis of mobility region from pBR322
   3431..3535    +  promoter       AmpR promoter: bla
   3536..4396    +  CDS            AmpR: β-lactamase; bla; confers resistance to ampicillin, carbenicillin, and related antibiotics
   4567..5155    +  rep_origin     ori: high-copy-number ColE1/pMB1/pBR322/pUC origin of replication
