[The description below was written by a language model from this plasmid's Addgene catalogue record and pLannotate feature annotations shown in this document.]
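Description:
pGEX-MUPP1-PDZ-12 is a bacterial expression plasmid built on the pGEX-4T-1 backbone for producing the twelfth of the thirteen PDZ domains of mouse MUPP1 (multi-PDZ domain protein 1, encoded by Mpdz) as a glutathione S-transferase fusion in E. coli. The sequenced plasmid is about 5.2 kb, consistent with the roughly 4.9 kb backbone plus the 273 bp insert. It replicates from a high-copy ColE1/pMB1-type origin and is selected with ampicillin through the bla (β-lactamase) gene driven by its own promoter. Short annotated fragments of bom, rop, an RSF-type origin and an E. coli yciV sequence appear to be backbone remnants or partial similarity matches rather than functional parts.

Expression is driven by the tac promoter, a strong trp/lac hybrid, followed by a lac operator. The plasmid also carries lacI with its promoter, so the lac repressor keeps transcription off until it is relieved by IPTG. Downstream lies the Schistosoma japonicum GST coding sequence, followed in the same orientation by the PDZ insert, giving an N-terminally GST-tagged domain that can be captured on glutathione resin. The automated annotation labels the insert region as a fragment of mouse Patj (INADL), a multi-PDZ paralogue of MUPP1. This most likely reflects sequence similarity between related PDZ domains, as the catalogue entry identifies the insert as unmutated MUPP1. The cloning sites are not recorded.

The record states only bacterial expression as the purpose. The associated publication concerns a phosphorylation-regulated 14-3-3/PDZ interaction switch at the PRMT5 C-terminus, suggesting use of the purified domain in protein interaction assays.
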