Addgene plasmid #250114: pGEX-MUPP1-PDZ-12
Purpose: Bacterial expression of MUPP1 PDZ domain 12
Depositing lab: Mark Bedford. Depositing organization: University of Texas MD Anderson Cancer Center. Publication: PRMT5 C-terminal Phosphorylation Modulates a 14-3-3/PDZ Interaction Switch. Espejo AB, Gao G, Black K, Gayatri S, Veland N, Kim J, Chen T, Sudol M, Walker C, Bedford MT. J Biol Chem. 2017 Feb 10;292(6):2255-2265. doi: 10.1074/jbc.M116.760330. Epub 2016 Dec 28. PubMed 28031468.
Backbone
  Vector backbone: pGEX-4T-1
  Backbone size w/o insert (bp): 4900
  Vector type: Bacterial Expression
Growth in bacteria
  Bacterial resistance: Ampicillin, 100 μg/mL
  Growth temperature: 37°C
  Growth strain: DH5alpha
  Copy number: High Copy
Gene/Insert
  Gene/Insert name: MUPP1 (12/13)
  Species: M. musculus (mouse)
  Insert size (bp): 273
  Mutation: None
  Entrez Gene: Mpdz (a.k.a. B930003D11Rik, MUPP1)
  Cloning method: Restriction Enzyme; 5′ cloning site Unknown (unknown if destroyed)
Terms and licenses: Academic/Nonprofit Terms; Industry Terms: Not Available to Industry
Depositor comments: UniProt ID: Q8VBX6
How to cite: pGEX-MUPP1-PDZ-12 was a gift from Mark Bedford (Addgene plasmid # 250114 ; http://n2t.net/addgene:250114 ; RRID:Addgene_250114)
